>Addgene plasmid #142617 | TFORF0413 | addgene full sequence | sequence record 396007 | Addgene NGS Result
TTAATGTAGTCTTATGCAATACTCTTGTAGTCTTGCAACATGGTAACGATGAGTTAGCAACATGCCTTAC
AAGGAGAGAAAAAGCACCGTGCATGCCGATTGGTGGAAGTAAGGTGGTACGATCGTGCCTTATTAGGAAG
GCAACAGACGGGTCTGACATGGATTGGACGAACCACTGAATTGCCGCATTGCAGAGATATTGTATTTAAG
TGCCTAGCTCGATACATAAACGGGTCTCTCTGGTTAGACCAGATCTGAGCCTGGGAGCTCTCTGGCTAAC
TAGGGAACCCACTGCTTAAGCCTCAATAAAGCTTGCCTTGAGTGCTTCAAGTAGTGTGTGCCCGTCTGTT
GTGTGACTCTGGTAACTAGAGATCCCTCAGACCCTTTTAGTCAGTGTGGAAAATCTCTAGCAGTGGCGCC
CGAACAGGGACTTGAAAGCGAAAGGGAAACCAGAGGAGCTCTCTCGACGCAGGACTCGGCTTGCTGAAGC
GCGCACGGCAAGAGGCGAGGGGCGGCGACTGGTGAGTACGCCAAAAATTTTGACTAGCGGAGGCTAGAAG
GAGAGAGATGGGTGCGAGAGCGTCAGTATTAAGCGGGGGAGAATTAGATCGCGATGGGAAAAAATTCGGT
TAAGGCCAGGGGGAAAGAAAAAATATAAATTAAAACATATAGTATGGGCAAGCAGGGAGCTAGAACGATT
CGCAGTTAATCCTGGCCTGTTAGAAACATCAGAAGGCTGTAGACAAATACTGGGACAGCTACAACCATCC
CTTCAGACAGGATCAGAAGAACTTAGATCATTATATAATACAGTAGCAACCCTCTATTGTGTGCATCAAA
GGATAGAGATAAAAGACACCAAGGAAGCTTTAGACAAGATAGAGGAAGAGCAAAACAAAAGTAAGACCAC
CGCACAGCAAGCGGCCGCTGATCTTCAGACCTGGAGGAGGAGATATGAGGGACAATTGGAGAAGTGAATT
ATATAAATATAAAGTAGTAAAAATTGAACCATTAGGAGTAGCACCCACCAAGGCAAAGAGAAGAGTGGTG
CAGAGAGAAAAAAGAGCAGTGGGAATAGGAGCTTTGTTCCTTGGGTTCTTGGGAGCAGCAGGAAGCACTA
TGGGCGCAGCGTCAATGACGCTGACGGTACAGGCCAGACAATTATTGTCTGGTATAGTGCAGCAGCAGAA
CAATTTGCTGAGGGCTATTGAGGCGCAACAGCATCTGTTGCAACTCACAGTCTGGGGCATCAAGCAGCTC
CAGGCAAGAATCCTGGCTGTGGAAAGATACCTAAAGGATCAACAGCTCCTGGGGATTTGGGGTTGCTCTG
GAAAACTCATTTGCACCACTGCTGTGCCTTGGAATGCTAGTTGGAGTAATAAATCTCTGGAACAGATTTG
GAATCACACGACCTGGATGGAGTGGGACAGAGAAATTAACAATTACACAAGCTTAATACACTCCTTAATT
GAAGAATCGCAAAACCAGCAAGAAAAGAATGAACAAGAATTATTGGAATTAGATAAATGGGCAAGTTTGT
GGAATTGGTTTAACATAACAAATTGGCTGTGGTATATAAAATTATTCATAATGATAGTAGGAGGCTTGGT
AGGTTTAAGAATAGTTTTTGCTGTACTTTCTATAGTGAATAGAGTTAGGCAGGGATATTCACCATTATCG
TTTCAGACCCACCTCCCAACCCCGAGGGGACCCATGCATTGCATCTCAATTAGTCAGCAACCAGGTGTGG
AAAGTCCCCAGGCTCCCCAGCAGGCAGAAGTATGCAAAGCATGCGTCTCAATTAGTCAGCAACCATAGTC
CCGCCCCTAACTCCGCCCATCCCGCCCCTAACTCCGCCCAGTTCCGCCCATTCTCCGCCCCATGGCTGAC
TAATTTTTTTTATTTATGCAGAGGCCGAGGCCGCCTCGGCCTCTGAGCTATTCCAGAAGTAGTGAGGAGG
CTTTTTTGGAGGCCTAGGCTTTTGCAAAAAGCTTTCTAGAGGTACCACCGGAGCTTACCATGACCGAGTA
CAAGCCCACGGTGCGCCTCGCCACCCGCGACGACGTCCCCAGGGCCGTACGCACCCTCGCCGCCGCGTTC
GCCGACTACCCCGCCACGCGCCACACCGTCGATCCGGACCGCCACATCGAGCGGGTCACCGAGCTGCAAG
AACTCTTCCTCACGCGCGTCGGGCTCGACATCGGCAAGGTGTGGGTCGCGGACGACGGCGCCGCCGTGGC
GGTCTGGACCACGCCGGAGAGCGTCGAAGCGGGGGCGGTGTTCGCCGAGATCGGCCCGCGCATGGCCGAG
TTGAGCGGTTCCCGGCTGGCCGCGCAGCAACAGATGGAAGGCCTCCTGGCGCCGCACCGGCCCAAGGAGC
CCGCGTGGTTCCTGGCCACCGTCGGCGTCTCGCCCGACCACCAGGGCAAGGGTCTGGGCAGCGCCGTCGT
GCTCCCCGGAGTGGAGGCGGCCGAGCGCGCCGGGGTGCCCGCCTTCCTGGAGACCTCCGCGCCCCGCAAC
CTCCCCTTCTACGAGCGGCTCGGCTTCACCGTCACCGCCGACGTCGAGGTGCCCGAAGGACCGCGCACCT
GGTGCATGACCCGCAAGCCCGGTGCCAGTTAACGAATTCTAGATCTTGAGACAAATGGCAGTATTCATCC
ACAATTTTAAAAGAAAAGGGGGGATTGGGGGGTACAGTGCAGGGGAAAGAATAGTAGACATAATAGCAAC
AGACATACAAACTAAAGAATTACAAAAACAAATTACAAAAATTCAAAATTTTCGGGTTTATTACAGGGAC
AGCAGAGATCCACTTTGGCGCCGGCTCGAGGCCTGCAGGTGCAAAGATGGATAAAGTTTTAAACAGAGAG
GAATCTTTGCAGCTAATGGACCTTCTAGGTCTTGAAAGGAGTGGGAATTGGCTCCGGTGCCCGTCAGTGG
GCAGAGCGCACATCGCCCACAGTCCCCGAGAAGTTGGGGGGAGGGGTCGGCAATTGAACCGGTGCCTAGA
GAAGGTGGCGCGGGGTAAACTGGGAAAGTGATGTCGTGTACTGGCTCCGCCTTTTTCCCGAGGGTGGGGG
AGAACCGTATATAAGTGCAGTAGTCGCCGTGAACGTTCTTTTTCGCAACGGGTTTGCCGCCAGAACACAG
GTAAGTGCCGTGTGTGGTTCCCGCGGGCCTGGCCTCTTTACGGGTTATGGCCCTTGCGTGCCTTGAATTA
CTTCCACCTGGCTGCAGTACGTGATTCTTGATCCCGAGCTTCGGGTTGGAAGTGGGTGGGAGAGTTCGAG
GCCTTGCGCTTAAGGAGCCCCTTCGCCTCGTGCTTGAGTTGAGGCCTGGCCTGGGCGCTGGGGCCGCCGC
GTGCGAATCTGGTGGCACCTTCGCGCCTGTCTCGCTGCTTTCGATAAGTCTCTAGCCATTTAAAATTTTT
GATGACCTGCTGCGACGCTTTTTTTCTGGCAAGATAGTCTTGTAAATGCGGGCCAAGATCTGCACACTGG
TATTTCGGTTTTTGGGGCCGCGGGCGGCGACGGGGCCCGTGCGTCCCAGCGCACATGTTCGGCGAGGCGG
GGCCTGCGAGCGCGGCCACCGAGAATCGGACGGGGGTAGTCTCAAGCTGGCCGGCCTGCTCTGGTGCCTG
GCCTCGCGCCGCCGTGTATCGCCCCGCCCTGGGCGGCAAGGCTGGCCCGGTCGGCACCAGTTGCGTGAGC
GGAAAGATGGCCGCTTCCCGGCCCTGCTGCAGGGAGCTCAAAATGGAGGACGCGGCGCTCGGGAGAGCGG
GCGGGTGAGTCACCCACACAAAGGAAAAGGGCCTTTCCGTCCTCAGCCGTCGCTTCATGTGACTCCACGG
AGTACCGGGCGCCGTCCAGGCACCTCGATTAGTTCTCGAGCTTTTGGAGTACGTCGTCTTTAGGTTGGGG
GGAGGGGTTTTATGCGATGGAGTTTCCCCACACTGAGTGGGTGGAGACTGAAGTTAGGCCAGCTTGGCAC
TTGATGTAATTCTCCTTGGAATTTGCCCTTTTTGAGTTTGGATCTTGGTTCATTCTCAAGCCTCAGACAG
TGGTTCAAAGTTTTTTTCTTCCATTTCAGGTGTCGTGAGGCTAGCACCGCCACCATGGCAGCCACTGAGA
TCTCTGTCCTTTCTGAGCAATTCACCAAGATCAAAGAACTCGAGTTGATGCCGGAAAAAGGCCTGAAGGA
GGAGGAAAAAGACGGAGTGTGCAGAGAGAAAGACCATCGGAGCCCTAGTGAGTTGGAGGCCGAGCGTACC
TCTGGGGCCTTCCAGGACAGCGTCCTGGAGGAAGAAGTGGAGCTGGTGCTGGCCCCCTCGGAGGAGAGCG
AGAAGTACATCCTGACCCTGCAGACGGTGCACTTCACTTCTGAAGCTGTGGAGTTGCAGGATATGAGCTT
GCTGAGCATACAGCAGCAAGAAGGGGTGCAGGTGGTGGTGCAACAGCCTGGCCCTGGGTTGCTGTGGCTT
GAGGAAGGGCCCCGGCAGAGCCTGCAGCAGTGTGTGGCCATTAGTATCCAGCAAGAGCTGTACTCCCCGC
AAGAGATGGAGGTGTTGCAGTTCCACGCTCTAGAGGAGAATGTGATGGTGGCCAGTGAAGACAGTAAGTT
AGCGGTGAGCCTGGCTGAAACTACTGGACTGATCAAGCTCGAGGAAGAGCAGGAGAAGAACCAGTTATTG
GCTGAAAGAACAAAGGAGCAGCTCTTTTTTGTGGAAACAATGTCAGGAGATGAAAGAAGTGACGAAATTG
TTCTCACAGTTTCAAATTCAAATGTGGAAGAACAAGAGGATCAACCTACAGCTGGTCAAGCAGATGCTGA
AAAGGCCAAATCTACAAAAAATCAAAGAAAGACAAAGGGAGCAAAAGGAACCTTCCACTGTGATGTCTGC
ATGTTCACCTCTTCTAGAATGTCAAGTTTTAATCGTCATATGAAAACTCACACCAGTGAGAAGCCTCACC
TGTGTCACCTCTGCCTGAAAACCTTCCGTACGGTCACTCTGCTGCGGAACCATGTTAACACCCACACAGG
AACCAGGCCCTACAAGTGTAACGACTGCAACATGGCATTTGTCACCAGTGGAGAACTCGTCCGACACAGG
CGCTATAAACATACTCATGAGAAACCCTTTAAATGTTCCATGTGCAAGTATGCCAGTGTGGAGGCAAGTA
AATTGAAGCGCCATGTCCGATCCCACACTGGGGAGCGCCCCTTTCAGTGTTGCCAGTGCAGCTATGCCAG
CAGAGATACCTACAAGCTGAAACGCCACATGAGAACGCACTCAGGTGAGAAGCCTTACGAATGCCACATC
TGCCACACCCGCTTCACCCAGAGCGGGACCATGAAAATACATATTCTGCAGAAACACGGCGAAAATGTCC
CCAAATACCAGTGTCCCCATTGTGCCACCATCATTGCACGGAAAAGCGACCTACGTGTGCATATGCGCAA
CTTGCATGCTTACAGCGCTGCAGAGCTGAAATGCCGCTACTGTTCTGCTGTCTTCCATGAACGCTATGCC
CTCATTCAGCACCAGAAAACTCATAAGAATGAGAAGAGGTTCAAGTGCAAACACTGCAGTTATGCCTGCA
AGCAGGAACGTCATATGACCGCTCACATTCGTACCCACACTGGAGAGAAACCATTCACCTGCCTTTCTTG
CAATAAATGTTTCCGACAGAAGCAACTTCTAAACGCTCACTTCAGGAAATACCACGATGCAAATTTCATC
CCGACTGTTTACAAATGCTCCAAGTGTGGCAAAGGCTTTTCCCGCTGGATTCTCTGGGTTGGGAACTCGG
AAGTGGCTGAACTGGGTGGTCCTGGCTCAGGGCCACTCCTGAGGCTGCAGTCAGGATGTCCGCCAGGGCT
GCATCATCCGAAGGCTGGACTGGGGCCAGAGGATCCACTTCCAGGACAGCTCCGCCACACAACTGCTGGC
ACCGGCCTCAGTTCCTTGCTACAGGGACCTCTCTGCAGGGCTGCTTAGTAATGAACTAGTCCGTAACTTG
AAAGTATTTCGATTTCTTGGCTTTATATATCTTGTGGAAAGGACGACCATCTGTCAGGGTAACCCAGTTG
ACGCGTTAAGTCGACAATCAACCTCTGGATTACAAAATTTGTGAAAGATTGACTGGTATTCTTAACTATG
TTGCTCCTTTTACGCTATGTGGATACGCTGCTTTAATGCCTTTGTATCATGCTATTGCTTCCCGTATGGC
TTTCATTTTCTCCTCCTTGTATAAATCCTGGTTGCTGTCTCTTTATGAGGAGTTGTGGCCCGTTGTCAGG
CAACGTGGCGTGGTGTGCACTGTGTTTGCTGACGCAACCCCCACTGGTTGGGGCATTGCCACCACCTGTC
AGCTCCTTTCCGGGACTTTCGCTTTCCCCCTCCCTATTGCCACGGCGGAACTCATCGCCGCCTGCCTTGC
CCGCTGCTGGACAGGGGCTCGGCTGTTGGGCACTGACAATTCCGTGGTGTTGTCGGGGAAATCATCGTCC
TTTCCTTGGCTGCTCGCCTGTGTTGCCACCTGGATTCTGCGCGGGACGTCCTTCTGCTACGTCCCTTCGG
CCCTCAATCCAGCGGACCTTCCTTCCCGCGGCCTGCTGCCGGCTCTGCGGCCTCTTCCGCGTCTTCGCCT
TCGCCCTCAGACGAGTCGGATCTCCCTTTGGGCCGCCTCCCCGCGTCGACTTTAAGACCAATGACTTACA
AGGCAGCTGTAGATCTTAGCCACTTTTTAAAAGAAAAGGGGGGACTGGAAGGGCTAATTCACTCCCAACG
AAGACAAGATCTGCTTTTTGCTTGTACTGGGTCTCTCTGGTTAGACCAGATCTGAGCCTGGGAGCTCTCT
GGCTAACTAGGGAACCCACTGCTTAAGCCTCAATAAAGCTTGCCTTGAGTGCTTCAAGTAGTGTGTGCCC
GTCTGTTGTGTGACTCTGGTAACTAGAGATCCCTCAGACCCTTTTAGTCAGTGTGGAAAATCTCTAGCAG
TACGTATAGTAGTTCATGTCATCTTATTATTCAGTATTTATAACTTGCAAAGAAATGAATATCAGAGAGT
GAGAGGAACTTGTTTATTGCAGCTTATAATGGTTACAAATAAAGCAATAGCATCACAAATTTCACAAATA
AAGCATTTTTTTCACTGCATTCTAGTTGTGGTTTGTCCAAACTCATCAATGTATCTTATCATGTCTGGCT
CTAGCTATCCCGCCCCTAACTCCGCCCATCCCGCCCCTAACTCCGCCCAGTTCCGCCCATTCTCCGCCCC
ATGGCTGACTAATTTTTTTTATTTATGCAGAGGCCGAGGCCGCCTCGGCCTCTGAGCTATTCCAGAAGTA
GTGAGGAGGCTTTTTTGGAGGCCTAGGGACGTACCCAATTCGCCCTATAGTGAGTCGTATTACGCGCGCT
CACTGGCCGTCGTTTTACAACGTCGTGACTGGGAAAACCCTGGCGTTACCCAACTTAATCGCCTTGCAGC
ACATCCCCCTTTCGCCAGCTGGCGTAATAGCGAAGAGGCCCGCACCGATCGCCCTTCCCAACAGTTGCGC
AGCCTGAATGGCGAATGGG
[124 nt withheld, positions 7580-7703]
C
[91 nt withheld, positions 7705-7795]
A
[49 nt withheld, positions 7797-7845]
CCTTTGACGTTGGAGTCCACGTTCTTT
[37 nt withheld, positions 7873-7909]
ACCCTATCTCGGTCTATTCTTTTGATTTATAAGGGATTTTGCCGATTTCGGCCTATTGGTTAAAAAATGA
GCTGATTTAACAAAAATTTAACGCGAATTTTAACAAAATATTAACGCTTACAATTTAGGTGGCACTTTTC
GGGGAAATGTGCGCGGAACCCCTATTTGTTTATTTTTCTAAATACATTCAAATATGTATCCGCTCATGAG
ACAATAACCCTGATAAATGCTTCAATAATATTGAAAAAGGAAGAGTATGAGTATTCAACATTTCCGTGTC
GCCCTTATTCCCTTTTTTGCGGCATTTTGCCTTCCTGTTTTTGCTCACCCAGAAACGCTGGTGAAAGTAA
AAGATGCTGAAGATCAGTTGGGTGCACGAGTGGGTTACATCGAACTGGATCTCAACAGCGGTAAGATCCT
TGAGAGTTTTCGCCCCGAAGAACGTTTTCCAATGATGAGCACTTTTAAAGTTCTGCTATGTGGCGCGGTA
TTATCCCGTATTGACGCCGGGCAAGAGCAACTCGGTCGCCGCATACACTATTCTCAGAATGACTTGGTTG
AGTACTCACCAGTCACAGAAAAGCATCTTACGGATGGCATGACAGTAAGAGAATTATGCAGTGCTGCCAT
AACCATGAGTGATAACACTGCGGCCAACTTACTTCTGACAACGATCGGAGGACCGAAGGAGCTAACCGCT
TTTTTGCACAACATGGGGGATCATGTAACTCGCCTTGATCGTTGGGAACCGGAGCTGAATGAAGCCATAC
CAAACGACGAGCGTGACACCACGATGCCTGTAGCAATGGCAACAACGTTGCGCAAACTATTAACTGGCGA
ACTACTTACTCTAGCTTCCCGGCAACAATTAATAGACTGGATGGAGGCGGATAAAGTTGCAGGACCACTT
CTGCGCTCGGCCCTTCCGGCTGGCTGGTTTATTGCTGATAAATCTGGAGCCGGTGAGCGTGGGTCTCGCG
GTATCATTGCAGCACTGGGGCCAGATGGTAAGCCCTCCCGTATCGTAGTTATCTACACGACGGGGAGTCA
GGCAACTATGGATGAACGAAATAGACAGATCGCTGAGATAGGTGCCTCACTGATTAAGCATTGGTAACTG
TCAGACCAAGTTTACTCATATATACTTTAGATTGATTTAAAACTTCATTTTTAATTTAAAAGGATCTAGG
TGAAGATCCTTTTTGATAATCTCATGACCAAAATCCCTTAACGTGAGTTTTCGTTCCACTGAGCGTCAGA
CCCCGTAGAAAAGATCAAAGGATCTTCTTGAGATCCTTTTTTTCTGCGCGTAATCTGCTGCTTGCAAACA
AAAAAACCACCGCTACCAGCGGTGGTTTGTTTGCCGGATCAAGAGCTACCAACTCTTTTTCCGAAGGTAA
CTGGCTTCAGCAGAGCGCAGATACCAAATACTGTTCTTCTAGTGTAGCCGTAGTTAGGCCACCACTTCAA
GAACTCTGTAGCACCGCCTACATACCTCGCTCTGCTAATCCTGTTACCAGTGGCTGCTGCCAGTGGCGAT
AAGTCGTGTCTTACCGGGTTGGACTCAAGACGATAGTTACCGGATAAGGCGCAGCGGTCGGGCTGAACGG
GGGGTTCGTGCACACAGCCCAGCTTGGAGCGAACGACCTACACCGAACTGAGATACCTACAGCGTGAGCT
ATGAGAAAGCGCCACGCTTCCCGAAGGGAGAAAGGCGGACAGGTATCCGGTAAGCGGCAGGGTCGGAACA
GGAGAGCGCACGAGGGAGCTTCCAGGGGGAAACGCCTGGTATCTTTATAGTCCTGTCGGGTTTCGCCACC
TCTGACTTGAGCGTCGATTTTTGTGATGCTCGTCAGGGGGGCGGAGCCTATGGAAAAACGCCAGCAACGC
GGCCTTTTTACGGTTCCTGGCCTTTTGCTGGCCTTTTGCTCACATGTTCTTTCCTGCGTTATCCCCTGAT
TCTGTGGATAACCGTATTACCGCCTTTGAGTGAGCTGATACCGCTCGCCGCAGCCGAACGACCGAGCGCA
GCGAGTCAGTGAGCGAGGAAGCGGAAGAGCGCCCAATACGCAAACCGCCTCTCCCCGCGCGTTGGCCGAT
TCATTAATGCAGCTGGCACGACAGGTTTCCCGACTGGAAAGCGGGCAGTGAGCGCAACGCAATTAATGTG
AGTTAGCTCACTCATTAGGCACCCCAGGCTTTACACTTTATGCTTCCGGCTCGTATGTTGTGTGGAATTG
TGAGCGGATAACAATTTCACACAGGAAACAGCTATGACCATGATTACGCCAAGCGCGCAATTAACCCTCA
CTAAAGGGAACAAAAGCTGGAGCTGCAAGC
Features (pLannotate 1.2.2; 31 found; start..end, strand, type, name):
      5..231     +  promoter       RSV promoter: Rous sarcoma virus enhancer/promoter
    232..412     +  LTR            5' LTR (truncated): truncated 5' long terminal repeat (LTR) from HIV-1
    459..584     +  misc_feature   HIV-1 Ψ: packaging signal of human immunodeficiency virus type 1
    568..931     +  CDS            HIV-1 gag (fragment): gag protein from human immunodeficiency virus 1; gag
   1077..1310    +  misc_feature   RRE: The Rev response element (RRE) of HIV-1 allows for Rev-dependent mRNA export from the nucleus to the cytoplasm.
   1687..1713    +  CDS            Rev (fragment): human immunodeficiency virus 1 (HIV-1) Rev protein; rev; enhances nuclear export of unspliced and incompletely spliced viral mRNAs
   1720..1743    +  promoter       SV40 promoter (fragment): SV40 early promoter
   1744..1815    +  promoter       SV40 promoter (fragment): SV40 enhancer and early promoter
   1839..1974    +  rep_origin     SV40 ori: SV40 origin of replication
   2020..2616    +  CDS            PuroR (fragment): puromycin N-acetyltransferase; pac from Streptomyces; confers resistance to puromycin
   2665..2782    +  misc_feature   cPPT/CTS: central polypurine tract and central termination sequence of HIV-1
   2847..2913    +  CDS            small t antigen (fragment): SV40 (simian virus 40) small t antigen
   2920..4098    +  promoter       EF-1α promoter: strong constitutive promoter for human elongation factor EF-1α
   4115..5791    +  CDS            CTCFL (fragment): CTCFL_HUMAN - Also known as BORIS. Experimental evidence at protein level: Swiss-Prot protein existence level 1. Testis-specific DNA binding protein responsible for insulator function, nuclear architecture and transcriptional control, which probably acts by recruiting epigenetic chromatin modifiers. Plays a key role in gene imprinting in male germline, by participating in the establishment of differential methylation at the IGF2/H19 imprinted control region (ICR). Directly binds the unmethylated H19 ICR and recruits the PRMT7 methyltransferase, leading to methylate histone H4 'Arg-3' to form H
   6011..6064    +  promoter       U6 promoter (fragment): RNA polymerase III promoter for human U6 snRNA
   6106..6694    +  misc_feature   WPRE: woodchuck hepatitis virus posttranscriptional regulatory element
   6745..6764    +  misc_feature   cPPT/CTS (fragment): central polypurine tract and central termination sequence of HIV-1
   6766..6999    +  LTR            3' LTR (ΔU3): self-inactivating 3' long terminal repeat (LTR) from HIV-1
   7077..7198    +  polyA_signal   SV40 poly(A) signal: SV40 polyadenylation signal
   7238..7373    +  rep_origin     SV40 ori: SV40 origin of replication
   7394..7412    -  promoter       T7 promoter: promoter for bacteriophage T7 RNA polymerase
   7420..7575    +  CDS            lacZα (fragment): LacZα fragment of β-galactosidase; lacZ fragment
   7580..8008    +  rep_origin     f1 ori (sequence partly withheld): f1 bacteriophage origin of replication; arrow indicates direction of (+) strand synthesis
   8061..8165    +  promoter       AmpR promoter: bla
   8166..9026    +  CDS            AmpR: β-lactamase; bla; confers resistance to ampicillin, carbenicillin, and related antibiotics
   9197..9785    +  rep_origin     ori: high-copy-number ColE1/pMB1/pBR322/pUC origin of replication
   9968..10060   +  CDS            lacI (fragment): lac repressor; lacI; The lac repressor binds to the lac operator to inhibit transcription in E. coli. This inhibition can be relieved by adding lactose or isopropyl-β-D-thiogalactopyranoside (IPTG).
  10073..10094   +  protein_bind   CAP binding site: CAP binding activates transcription in the presence of cAMP. E. coli catabolite activator protein
  10109..10139   +  promoter       lac promoter: promoter for the E. coli lac operon
  10147..10163   +  protein_bind   lac operator: The lac repressor binds to the lac operator to inhibit transcription in E. coli. This inhibition can be relieved by adding lactose or isopropyl-β-D-thiogalactopyranoside (IPTG). lac repressor encoded by lacI
  10208..10226   +  promoter       T3 promoter: promoter for bacteriophage T3 RNA polymerase
