[The description below was written by a language model from this plasmid's Addgene catalogue record and pLannotate feature annotations shown in this document.]
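Description:
TFORF0413 is a third-generation-style, self-inactivating lentiviral expression plasmid built on the pLX_TRC317 backbone from the Broad Institute Genetic Perturbation Platform. It carries the human transcription factor CTCFL (also known as BORIS), a testis-specific DNA-binding protein involved in insulator function and imprinting. In bacteria it is maintained through a high-copy ColE1/pUC origin with ampicillin resistance (β-lactamase). An f1 origin and remnants of a lac/lacZα cloning region flanked by T7 and T3 promoters are also present. The depositor warns that the plasmid can recombine, as is common for constructs with LTR repeats.

The viral portion begins with an RSV promoter driving a truncated HIV-1 5' LTR, which allows Tat-independent production of genomic RNA. This is followed by the Ψ packaging signal with a gag fragment, the Rev response element, a cPPT/CTS for nuclear import, and a ΔU3 3' LTR with a downstream SV40 polyadenylation signal. Within the provirus, an SV40 early promoter drives puromycin N-acetyltransferase for selection of transduced mammalian cells, and a separate EF-1α promoter drives constitutive expression of the synthesized CTCFL ORF. A WPRE lies downstream of the ORF to enhance transcript stability and expression.

According to the record, each vector in this collection carries a unique 24-bp barcode. The barcode is not annotated in the feature table, and its position is not stated. The annotated CTCFL match is somewhat shorter than the listed insert size. The construct belongs to a barcoded transcription factor ORF library, where barcodes identify the overexpressed factor in pooled screens such as directed differentiation studies.
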