Addgene plasmid #142617: TFORF0413
Purpose: Lentiviral vector for overexpressing transcription factor ORFs with unique 24-bp barcodes. Barcodes facilitate identification of transcription factors in pooled screens.
Depositing lab: Feng Zhang. Depositing organization: Broad Institute. Publication: A transcription factor atlas of directed differentiation. Joung J, Ma S, Tay T, Geiger-Schuller KR, Kirchgatterer PC, Verdine VK, Guo B, Arias-Garcia MA, Allen WE, Singh A, Kuksenko O, Abudayyeh OO, Gootenberg JS, Fu Z, Macrae RK, Buenrostro JD, Regev A, Zhang F. Cell. 2023 Jan 5;186(1):209-229.e26. doi: 10.1016/j.cell.2022.11.026. PubMed 36608654.
Backbone
  Vector backbone: pLX_TRC317
  Backbone manufacturer: Broad Institute Genetic Perturbation Platform
  Backbone size w/o insert (bp): 8264
  Vector type: Mammalian Expression, Lentiviral
  Selectable markers: Puromycin
Growth in bacteria
  Bacterial resistance: Ampicillin, 100 μg/mL
  Growth temperature: 37°C
  Growth strain: NEB Stable
  Copy number: High Copy
Gene/Insert
  Gene/Insert name: CTCFL
  Species: H. sapiens (human)
  Insert size (bp): 1985
  Entrez Gene: CTCFL (a.k.a. BORIS, CT27, CTCF-T, HMGB1L1, dJ579F20.2)
  Promoter: EF1a
  Cloning method: Unknown
  Sequencing primers: 5′ GGGTGGAGACTGAAGTTAGGCCAG; 3′ CACATAGCGTAAAAGGAGCAACATAG
Terms and licenses: Academic/Nonprofit Terms; Industry Terms: Not Available to Industry
Depositor comments: NM_001269045,ENST00000608425 . The transcription factor ORF portion of this plasmid was synthesized by Genewiz. Please test multiple small colonies in case of plasmid recombination. To make this collection available in a timely manner, a portion of this collection was not fully sequenced by Addgene. If an Addgene verified full plasmid sequence is not available, please contact us prior to placing an order to request the full sequence.
How to cite: TFORF0413 was a gift from Feng Zhang (Addgene plasmid # 142617 ; http://n2t.net/addgene:142617 ; RRID:Addgene_142617)
