>Addgene plasmid #142617 | TFORF0413 | depositor partial sequence | sequence record 279989 | Insert
ACCGCCACCATGGCAGCCACTGAGATCTCTGTCCTTTCTGAGCAATTCACCAAGATCAAAGAACTCGAGT
TGATGCCGGAAAAAGGCCTGAAGGAGGAGGAAAAAGACGGAGTGTGCAGAGAGAAAGACCATCGGAGCCC
TAGTGAGTTGGAGGCCGAGCGTACCTCTGGGGCCTTCCAGGACAGCGTCCTGGAGGAAGAAGTGGAGCTG
GTGCTGGCCCCCTCGGAGGAGAGCGAGAAGTACATCCTGACCCTGCAGACGGTGCACTTCACTTCTGAAG
CTGTGGAGTTGCAGGATATGAGCTTGCTGAGCATACAGCAGCAAGAAGGGGTGCAGGTGGTGGTGCAACA
GCCTGGCCCTGGGTTGCTGTGGCTTGAGGAAGGGCCCCGGCAGAGCCTGCAGCAGTGTGTGGCCATTAGT
ATCCAGCAAGAGCTGTACTCCCCGCAAGAGATGGAGGTGTTGCAGTTCCACGCTCTAGAGGAGAATGTGA
TGGTGGCCAGTGAAGACAGTAAGTTAGCGGTGAGCCTGGCTGAAACTACTGGACTGATCAAGCTCGAGGA
AGAGCAGGAGAAGAACCAGTTATTGGCTGAAAGAACAAAGGAGCAGCTCTTTTTTGTGGAAACAATGTCA
GGAGATGAAAGAAGTGACGAAATTGTTCTCACAGTTTCAAATTCAAATGTGGAAGAACAAGAGGATCAAC
CTACAGCTGGTCAAGCAGATGCTGAAAAGGCCAAATCTACAAAAAATCAAAGAAAGACAAAGGGAGCAAA
AGGAACCTTCCACTGTGATGTCTGCATGTTCACCTCTTCTAGAATGTCAAGTTTTAATCGTCATATGAAA
ACTCACACCAGTGAGAAGCCTCACCTGTGTCACCTCTGCCTGAAAACCTTCCGTACGGTCACTCTGCTGC
GGAACCATGTTAACACCCACACAGGAACCAGGCCCTACAAGTGTAACGACTGCAACATGGCATTTGTCAC
CAGTGGAGAACTCGTCCGACACAGGCGCTATAAACATACTCATGAGAAACCCTTTAAATGTTCCATGTGC
AAGTATGCCAGTGTGGAGGCAAGTAAATTGAAGCGCCATGTCCGATCCCACACTGGGGAGCGCCCCTTTC
AGTGTTGCCAGTGCAGCTATGCCAGCAGAGATACCTACAAGCTGAAACGCCACATGAGAACGCACTCAGG
TGAGAAGCCTTACGAATGCCACATCTGCCACACCCGCTTCACCCAGAGCGGGACCATGAAAATACATATT
CTGCAGAAACACGGCGAAAATGTCCCCAAATACCAGTGTCCCCATTGTGCCACCATCATTGCACGGAAAA
GCGACCTACGTGTGCATATGCGCAACTTGCATGCTTACAGCGCTGCAGAGCTGAAATGCCGCTACTGTTC
TGCTGTCTTCCATGAACGCTATGCCCTCATTCAGCACCAGAAAACTCATAAGAATGAGAAGAGGTTCAAG
TGCAAACACTGCAGTTATGCCTGCAAGCAGGAACGTCATATGACCGCTCACATTCGTACCCACACTGGAG
AGAAACCATTCACCTGCCTTTCTTGCAATAAATGTTTCCGACAGAAGCAACTTCTAAACGCTCACTTCAG
GAAATACCACGATGCAAATTTCATCCCGACTGTTTACAAATGCTCCAAGTGTGGCAAAGGCTTTTCCCGC
TGGATTCTCTGGGTTGGGAACTCGGAAGTGGCTGAACTGGGTGGTCCTGGCTCAGGGCCACTCCTGAGGC
TGCAGTCAGGATGTCCGCCAGGGCTGCATCATCCGAAGGCTGGACTGGGGCCAGAGGATCCACTTCCAGG
ACAGCTCCGCCACACAACTGCTGGCACCGGCCTCAGTTCCTTGCTACAGGGACCTCTCTGCAGGGCTGCT
TAGTAATGAACTAGTCCGTAACTTGAAAGTATTTCGATTTCTTGGCTTTATATATCTTGTGGAAAGGACG
ACCATCTGTCAGGGTAACCCAGTTG
