>Addgene plasmid #142617 | TFORF0413 | depositor partial sequence | sequence record 279990 | Barcode
CCATCTGTCAGGGTAACCCAGTTG
